Addgene plasmid #26219: pJFRC6-15XUAS-IVS-mCD8::GFP
Depositing lab: Gerald Rubin. Depositing organization: HHMI, Janelia Research Campus. Publication: Refinement of tools for targeted gene expression in Drosophila. Pfeiffer BD, Ngo TT, Hibbard KL, Murphy C, Jenett A, Truman JW, Rubin GM. Genetics. 2010 Oct;186(2):735-55. doi: 10.1534/genetics.110.119917. Epub 2010 Aug 9. PubMed 20697123.
Backbone
  Vector backbone: pJFRC-MUH
  Backbone size w/o insert (bp): 8023
  Vector type: Insect Expression
Growth in bacteria
  Bacterial resistance: Ampicillin, 100 μg/mL
  Growth temperature: 37°C
  Growth strain: DH5alpha
  Copy number: High Copy
Gene/Insert
  Gene/Insert name: mCD8::GFP
  Species: M. musculus (mouse)
  Insert size (bp): 1389
  Cloning method: Restriction Enzyme; 5′ cloning site XhoI (not destroyed); 3′ cloning site XbaI (not destroyed)
  Sequencing primers: 5′ hsp70 F: GAGCGCCGGAGTATAAATAGAG; 3′ SV40 R: CCATTCATCAGTTCCATAGG
Terms and licenses: Academic/Nonprofit Terms; Industry Terms: Not Available to Industry
How to cite: pJFRC6-15XUAS-IVS-mCD8::GFP was a gift from Gerald Rubin (Addgene plasmid # 26219 ; http://n2t.net/addgene:26219 ; RRID:Addgene_26219)
