[The description below was written by a language model from this plasmid's Addgene catalogue record and pLannotate feature annotations shown in this document.]
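Description:
pJFRC6-15XUAS-IVS-mCD8::GFP is a Drosophila transgenesis and expression plasmid built on the pJFRC-MUH backbone, with a full annotated sequence of about 9.4 kb. In bacteria it is maintained through a high-copy ColE1/pUC-type origin and selected with ampicillin via the β-lactamase gene. For the fly, it carries a φC31 integrase attB site, which allows site-specific integration into a genomic attP landing site, and a mini-white eye-colour marker for identifying transformants.

The payload is a GAL4-responsive reporter cassette. Three tandem blocks of five GAL4-binding UAS sites, 15 in all, sit upstream of a Drosophila hsp70Bb promoter, which here acts as the promoter that responds to GAL4 bound at the UAS array. Downstream of the promoter is the "IVS" element, a modified myosin heavy chain intron 16 placed in the 5′ untranslated region, a type of element generally included to improve transcript processing and expression. The coding region, cloned between XhoI and XbaI sites, fuses the mouse CD8 alpha chain to GFP, producing a membrane-targeted fluorescent protein. The transcript ends in an SV40 3′ region containing the small t intron and the SV40 polyadenylation signal. The small t, large T and NLS "CDS" hits in the feature table are fragments of this SV40 terminator segment rather than expressed proteins, and the short E. coli protein and MCS fragments appear to be backbone remnants.

The construct belongs to a series made to refine targeted gene expression tools in Drosophila. It is suited to labelling the membranes of GAL4-expressing cells and, through its UAS copy number and intron, to comparing how such design variables affect reporter levels.
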