Features (pLannotate 1.2.2; 21 found; start..end, strand, type, name):
     31..135     +  promoter       AmpR promoter: bla
    136..996     +  CDS            AmpR: β-lactamase; bla; confers resistance to ampicillin, carbenicillin, and related antibiotics
   1167..1755    +  rep_origin     ori: high-copy-number ColE1/pMB1/pBR322/pUC origin of replication
   1842..1911    +  protein_bind   attB: attB site for the φC31 integrase (Groth et al., 2000) phage φC31 integrase
   2606..5478    +  CDS            mini-white: Drosophila white gene eye color pigment; white; This is a modified version of the white gene lacking part of the first intron.
   6251..6406    +  CDS            YPB1_ECOLX (fragment): Protein predicted: Swiss-Prot protein existence level 4. From Escherichia coli.
   6488..6509    -  misc_feature   MCS (fragment): pUC18/19 multiple cloning site
   6508..6602    +  protein_bind   5X UAS: five tandem copies of the "ScaI site" 17-mer CGGAGTACTGTCCTCCG, an upstream activating sequence (UAS) that efficiently binds yeast Gal4 (Webster et al., 1988; Pfeiffer et al., 2010) GAL4
   6636..6730    +  protein_bind   5X UAS: five tandem copies of the "ScaI site" 17-mer CGGAGTACTGTCCTCCG, an upstream activating sequence (UAS) that efficiently binds yeast Gal4 (Webster et al., 1988; Pfeiffer et al., 2010) GAL4
   6749..6765    -  misc_feature   MCS (fragment): pUC18/19 multiple cloning site
   6764..6858    +  protein_bind   5X UAS: five tandem copies of the "ScaI site" 17-mer CGGAGTACTGTCCTCCG, an upstream activating sequence (UAS) that efficiently binds yeast Gal4 (Webster et al., 1988; Pfeiffer et al., 2010) GAL4
   6883..7121    +  promoter       hsp70 promoter: Drosophila melanogaster hsp70Bb promoter
   7136..7202    +  intron         Mhc intron: modified Drosophila myosin heavy chain intron 16 (Pfeiffer et al., 2010)
   7223..7888    +  CDS            mCD8: mouse lymphocyte antigen CD8 alpha chain
   7895..8608    +  CDS            GFP: green fluorescent protein
   8619..8693    +  CDS            small t antigen (fragment): SV40 (simian virus 40) small t antigen
   8695..8760    +  intron         small t intron: SV40 (simian virus 40) small t antigen intron
   8890..8910    +  CDS            SV40 NLS: nuclear localization signal of SV40 (simian virus 40) large T antigen
   8917..9051    +  CDS            LT_POVHA (fragment): Protein inferred from homology: Swiss-Prot protein existence level 3. Isoform large T antigen is a key early protein essential for both driving viral replication and inducing cellular transformation. Plays a role in viral genome replication by driving entry of quiescent cells into the cell cycle and by autoregulating the synthesis of viral early mRNA. Displays highly oncogenic activities by corrupting the host cellular checkpoint mechanisms that guard cell division and the transcription, replication, and repair of DNA. Participates in the modulation of cellular gene expression preceeding viral
   9076..9159    +  CDS            large T antigen (fragment): large T antigen from SV40 (simian virus 40)
   9182..9316    +  polyA_signal   SV40 poly(A) signal: SV40 polyadenylation signal
>Addgene plasmid #26219 | pJFRC6-15XUAS-IVS-mCD8::GFP | depositor full sequence | sequence record 12323 | Author sequence
GACTCAGGTGGCACTTTTCGGGGAAATGTGCGCGGAACCCCTATTTGTTTATTTTTCTAAATACATTCAA
ATATGTATCCGCTCATGAGACAATAACCCTGATAAATGCTTCAATAATATTGAAAAAGGAAGAGTATGAG
TATTCAACATTTCCGTGTCGCCCTTATTCCCTTTTTTGCGGCATTTTGCCTTCCTGTTTTTGCTCACCCA
GAAACGCTGGTGAAAGTAAAAGATGCTGAAGATCAGTTGGGTGCACGAGTGGGTTACATCGAACTGGATC
TCAACAGCGGTAAGATCCTTGAGAGTTTTCGCCCCGAAGAACGTTTTCCAATGATGAGCACTTTTAAAGT
TCTGCTATGTGGCGCGGTATTATCCCGTATTGACGCCGGGCAAGAGCAACTCGGTCGCCGCATACACTAT
TCTCAGAATGACTTGGTTGAGTACTCACCAGTCACAGAAAAGCATCTTACGGATGGCATGACAGTAAGAG
AATTATGCAGTGCTGCCATAACCATGAGTGATAACACTGCGGCCAACTTACTTCTGACAACGATCGGAGG
ACCGAAGGAGCTAACCGCTTTTTTGCACAACATGGGGGATCATGTAACTCGCCTTGATCGTTGGGAACCG
GAGCTGAATGAAGCCATACCAAACGACGAGCGTGACACCACGATGCCTGTAGCAATGGCAACAACGTTGC
GCAAACTATTAACTGGCGAACTACTTACTCTAGCTTCCCGGCAACAATTAATAGACTGGATGGAGGCGGA
TAAAGTTGCAGGACCACTTCTGCGCTCGGCCCTTCCGGCTGGCTGGTTTATTGCTGATAAATCTGGAGCC
GGTGAGCGTGGGTCTCGCGGTATCATTGCAGCACTGGGGCCAGATGGTAAGCCCTCCCGTATCGTAGTTA
TCTACACGACGGGGAGTCAGGCAACTATGGATGAACGAAATAGACAGATCGCTGAGATAGGTGCCTCACT
GATTAAGCATTGGTAACTGTCAGACCAAGTTTACTCATATATACTTTAGATTGATTTAAAACTTCATTTT
TAATTTAAAAGGATCTAGGTGAAGATCCTTTTTGATAATCTCATGACCAAAATCCCTTAACGTGAGTTTT
CGTTCCACTGAGCGTCAGACCCCGTAGAAAAGATCAAAGGATCTTCTTGAGATCCTTTTTTTCTGCGCGT
AATCTGCTGCTTGCAAACAAAAAAACCACCGCTACCAGCGGTGGTTTGTTTGCCGGATCAAGAGCTACCA
ACTCTTTTTCCGAAGGTAACTGGCTTCAGCAGAGCGCAGATACCAAATACTGTTCTTCTAGTGTAGCCGT
AGTTAGGCCACCACTTCAAGAACTCTGTAGCACCGCCTACATACCTCGCTCTGCTAATCCTGTTACCAGT
GGCTGCTGCCAGTGGCGATAAGTCGTGTCTTACCGGGTTGGACTCAAGACGATAGTTACCGGATAAGGCG
CAGCGGTCGGGCTGAACGGGGGGTTCGTGCACACAGCCCAGCTTGGAGCGAACGACCTACACCGAACTGA
GATACCTACAGCGTGAGCTATGAGAAAGCGCCACGCTTCCCGAAGGGAGAAAGGCGGACAGGTATCCGGT
AAGCGGCAGGGTCGGAACAGGAGAGCGCACGAGGGAGCTTCCAGGGGGAAACGCCTGGTATCTTTATAGT
CCTGTCGGGTTTCGCCACCTCTGACTTGAGCGTCGATTTTTGTGATGCTCGTCAGGGGGGCGGAGCCTAT
GGAAAAACGCCAGCAACGCGGCCTTTTTACGGTTCCTGGCCTTTTGCTGGCCTTTTGCTCACATGTTACC
GTCGACGATGTAGGTCACGGTCTCGAAGCCGCGGTGCGGGTGCCAGGGCGTGCCCTTGGGCTCCCCGGGC
GCGTACTCCACCTCACCCATCTGGTCCATCATGATGAACGGGTCGAGGTGGCGGTAGTTGATCCCGGCGA
ACGCGCGGCGCACCGGGAAGCCCTCGCCCTCGAAACCGCTGGGCGCGGTGGTCACGGTGAGCACGGGACG
TGCGACGGCGTCGGCGGGTGCGGATACGCGGGGCAGCGTCAGCGGGTTCTCGACGGTCACGGCGGGCATG
TCGACAAGCCGAACATATGGGCGCGCCTAGTATGTATGTAAGTTAATAAAACCCATTTTTGCGGAAAGTA
GATAAAAAAAACATTTTTTTTTTTTACTGCACTGGATATCATTGAACTTATCTGATCAGTTTTAAATTTA
CTTCGATCCAAGGGTATTTGATGTACCAGGTTCTTTCGATTACCTCTCACTCAAAATGACATTCCACTCA
AAGTCAGCGCTGTTTGCCTCCTTCTCTGTCCACAGAAATATCGCCGTCTCTTTCGCCGCTGCGTCCGCTA
TCTCTTTCGCCACCGTTTGTAGCGTTACGTAGCGTCAATGTCCGCCTTCAGTTGCATTTTGTCAGCGGTT
TCGTGACGAAGCTCCAAGCGGTTTACGCCATCAATTAAACACAAAGTGCTGTGCCAAAACTCCTCTCGCT
TCTTATTTTTGTTTGTTTTTTGAGTGATTGGGGTGGTGATTGGTTTTGGGTGGGTAAGCAGGGGAAAGTG
TGAAAAATCCCGGCAATGGGCCAAGAGGATCAGGAGCTATTAATTCGCGGAGGCAGCAAACACCCATCTG
CCGAGCATCTGAACAATGTGAGTAGTACATGTGCATACATCTTAAGTTCACTTGATCTATAGGAACTGCG
ATTGCAACATCAAATTGTATGCGGCGTGAGAACTGCGACCCACAAAAATCCCAAACCGCAATTGCACAAA
CAAATAGTGACACGAAACAGATTATTCTGGTAGCTGTTCTCGCTATATAAGACAATTTTTGAGATCATAT
CATGATCAAGACATCTAAAGGCATTCATTTTCGACTATATTCTTTTTTACAAAAAATATAACAACCAGAT
ATTTTAAGCTGATCCTAGATGCACAAAAAATAAATAAAAGTATAAACCTACTTCGTAGGATACTTCGGGG
TACTTTTTGTTCGGGGTTAGATGAGCATAACGCTAGTAGTTGATATTTGAGATCCCCTATCATTGCAGGG
TGACAGCGGAGCGGCTTCGCAGAGCTGCATTAACCAGGGCTTCGGGCAGGCCAAAAACTACGGCACGCTC
CGGCCACCCAGTCCGCCGGAGGACTCCGGTTCAGGGAGCGGCCAACTAGCCGAGAACCTCACCTATGCCT
GGCACAATATGGACATCTTTGGGGCGGTCAATCAGCCGGGCTCCGGATGGCGGCAGCTGGTCAACCGGAC
ACGCGGACTATTCTGCAACGAGCGACACATACCGGCGCCCAGGAAACATTTGCTCAAGAACGGTGAGTTT
CTATTCGCAGTCGGCTGATCTGTGTGAAATCTTAATAAAGGGTCCAATTACCAATTTGAAACTCAGTTTG
CGGCGTGGCCTATCCGGGCGAACTTTTGGCCGTGATGGGCAGTTCCGGTGCCGGAAAGACGACCCTGCTG
AATGCCCTTGCCTTTCGATCGCCGCAGGGCATCCAAGTATCGCCATCCGGGATGCGACTGCTCAATGGCC
AACCTGTGGACGCCAAGGAGATGCAGGCCAGGTGCGCCTATGTCCAGCAGGATGACCTCTTTATCGGCTC
CCTAACGGCCAGGGAACACCTGATTTTCCAAGCCATGGTGCGGATGCCACGACATCTGACCTATCGGCAG
CGAGTGGCCCGCGTGGATCAGGTGATCCAGGAGCTTTCGCTCAGCAAATGTCAGCACACGATCATCGGTG
TGCCCGGCAGGGTGAAAGGTCTGTCCGGCGGAGAAAGGAAGCGTCTGGCATTCGCCTCCGAGGCTCTAAC
CGATCCGCCGCTTCTGATCTGCGATGAGCCCACCTCCGGACTGGACTCCTTTACCGCCCACAGCGTCGTC
CAGGTGCTGAAGAAGCTGTCGCAGAAGGGCAAGACCGTCATCCTGACCATTCATCAGCCGTCTTCCGAGC
TGTTTGAGCTCTTTGACAAGATCCTTCTGATGGCCGAGGGCAGGGTAGCTTTCTTGGGCACTCCCAGCGA
AGCCGTCGACTTCTTTTCCTAGTGAGTTCGATGTGTTTATTAAGGGTATCTAGTATTACATAACATCTCA
ACTCCTATCCAGCGTGGGTGCCCAGTGTCCTACCAACTACAATCCGGCGGACTTTTACGTACAGGTGTTG
GCCGTTGTGCCCGGACGGGAGATCGAGTCCCGTGATCGGATCGCCAAGATATGCGACAATTTTGCCATTA
GCAAAGTAGCCCGGGATATGGAGCAGTTGTTGGCCACCAAAAATCTGGAGAAGCCACTGGAGCAGCCGGA
GAATGGGTACACCTACAAGGCCACCTGGTTCATGCAGTTCCGGGCGGTCCTGTGGCGATCCTGGCTGTCG
GTGCTCAAGGAACCACTCCTCGTAAAAGTGCGACTTATTCAGACAACGGTGAGTGGTTCCAGTGGAAACA
AATGATATAACGCTTACAATTCTTGGAAACAAATTCGCTAGATTTTAGATAGAATTGCCTGATTCCACAC
CCTTCTTAGTTTTTTTCAATGAGATGTATAGTTTATAGTTTTGCAGAAGATAAATAAATTTCATTTAACT
CGCGAATATTAATGAGATGCGAGTAACATTTTAATTTGCAGATGGTTGCCATCTTGATTGGCCTCATCTT
TTTGGGCCAACAACTCACGCAAGTGGGTGTGATGAATATCAACGGAGCCATCTTCCTCTTCCTGACCAAC
ATGACCTTTCAAAACGTCTTTGCCACGATAAATGTAAGTCATGTTTAGAATACATTTGCATTTCAATAAT
TTACTAACTTTCTAATGAATCGATTCGATTTAGGTGTTCACCTCAGAGCTGCCAGTTTTTATGAGGGAGG
CCCGAAGTCGACTTTATCGCTGTGACACATACTTTCTGGGCAAAACGATTGCCGAATTGCCGCTTTTTCT
CACAGTGCCACTGGTCTTCACGGCGATTGCCTATCCGATGATCGGACTGCGGGCCGGAGTGCTGCACTTC
TTCAACTGCCTGGCGCTGGTCACTCTGGTGGCCAATGTGTCAACGTCCTTCGGATATCTAATATCCTGCG
CCAGCTCCTCGACCTCGATGGCGCTGTCTGTGGGTCCGCCGGTTATCATACCATTCCTGCTCTTTGGCGG
CTTCTTCTTGAACTCGGGCTCGGTGCCAGTATACCTCAAATGGTTGTCGTACCTCTCATGGTTCCGTTAC
GCCAACGAGGGTCTGCTGATTAACCAATGGGCGGACGTGGAGCCGGGCGAAATTAGCTGCACATCGTCGA
ACACCACGTGCCCCAGTTCGGGCAAGGTCATCCTGGAGACGCTTAACTTCTCCGCCGCCGATCTGCCGCT
GGACTACGTGGGTCTGGCCATTCTCATCGTGAGCTTCCGGGTGCTCGCATATCTGGCTCTAAGACTTCGG
GCCCGACGCAAGGAGTAGCCGACATATATCCGAAATAACTGCTTGTTTTTTTTTTTTACCATTATTACCA
TCGTGTTTACTGTTTATTGCCCCCTCAAAAAGCTAATGTAATTATATTTGTGCCAATAAAAACAAGATAT
GACCTATAGAATACAAGTATTTCCCCTTCGAACATCCCCACAAGTAGACTTTGGATTTGTCTTCTAACCA
AAAGACTTACACACCTGCATACCTTACATCAAAAACTCGTTTATCGCTACATAAAACACCGGGATATATT
TTTTATATACATACTTTTCAAATCGCGCGCCCTCTTCATAATTCACCTCCACCACACCACGTTTCGTAGT
TGCTCTTTCGCTGTCTCCCACCCGCTCTCCGCAACACATTCACCTTTTGTTCGACGACCTTGGAGCGACT
GTCGTTAGTTCCGCGCGATTCGGTTCGCTCAAATGGTTCCGAGTGGTTCATTTCGTCTCAATAGAAATTA
GTAATAAATATTTGTATGTACAATTTATTTGCTCCAATATATTTGTATATATTTCCCTCACAGCTATATT
TATTCTAATTTAATATTATGACTTTTTAAGGTAATTTTTTGTGACCTGTTCGGAGTGATTAGCGTTACAA
TTTGAACTGAAAGTGACATCCAGTGTTTGTTCCTTGTGTAGATGCATCTCAAAAAAATGGTGGGCATAAT
AGTGTTGTTTATATATATCAAAAATAACAACTATAATAATAAGAATACATTTAATTTAGAAAATGCTTGG
ATTTCACTGGAACTAGGGCGCGCCTCCGGAACATAATGGTGCAGGGCGCTGACTTCCGCGTTTCCAGACT
TTACGAAACACGGAAACCGAAGACCATTCATGTTGTTGCTCAGGTCGCAGACGTTTTGCAGCAGCAGTCG
CTTCACGTTCGCTCGCGTATCGGTGATTCATTCTGCTAACCAGTAAGGCAACCCCGCCAGCCTAGCCGGG
TCCTCAACGACAGGAGCACGATCATGCGCACCCGTGGCCAGGGCCGCAAGCTTGCATGCCTGCAGGTCGG
AGTACTGTCCTCCGAGCGGAGTACTGTCCTCCGAGCGGAGTACTGTCCTCCGAGCGGAGTACTGTCCTCC
GAGCGGAGTACTGTCCTCCGAGCGGAGACTCTAGCCCTAGGGCATGCCTGCAGGTCGGAGTACTGTCCTC
CGAGCGGAGTACTGTCCTCCGAGCGGAGTACTGTCCTCCGAGCGGAGTACTGTCCTCCGAGCGGAGTACT
GTCCTCCGAGCGGAGACTCTAGCGCTAGTGCATGCCTGCAGGTCGGAGTACTGTCCTCCGAGCGGAGTAC
TGTCCTCCGAGCGGAGTACTGTCCTCCGAGCGGAGTACTGTCCTCCGAGCGGAGTACTGTCCTCCGAGCG
GAGACTCTAGCGACGTCGAGCGCCGGAGTATAAATAGAGGCGCTTCGTCTACGGAGCGACAATTCAATTC
AAACAAGCAAAGTGAACACGTCGCTAAGCGAAAGCTAAGCAAATAAACAAGCGCAGCTGAACAAGCTAAA
CAATCTGCAGTAAAGTGCAAGTTAAAGTGAATCAATTAAAAGTAACCAGCAACCAAGTAAATCAACTGCA
ACTACTGAAATCTGCCAAGAAGTAATTATTGAATACAAGAAGAGAACTCTGAATAGATCTAAAAGGTAGG
TTCAACCACTGATGCCTAGGCACACCGAAACGACTAACCCTAATTCTTATCCTTTACTTCAGGCGGCCGC
GGCTCGAGCAAAATGGCCTCACCGTTGACCCGCTTTCTGTCGCTGAACCTGCTGCTGCTGGGTGAGTCGA
TTATCCTGGGGAGTGGAGAAGCTAAGCCACAGGCACCCGAACTCCGAATCTTTCCAAAGAAAATGGACGC
CGAACTTGGTCAGAAGGTGGACCTGGTATGTGAAGTGTTGGGGTCCGTTTCGCAAGGATGCTCTTGGCTC
TTCCAGAACTCCAGCTCCAAACTCCCCCAGCCCACCTTCGTTGTCTATATGGCTTCATCCCACAACAAGA
TAACGTGGGACGAGAAGCTGAATTCGTCGAAACTGTTTTCTGCCATGAGGGACACGAATAATAAGTACGT
TCTCACCCTGAACAAGTTCAGCAAGGAAAACGAAGGCTACTATTTCTGCTCAGTCATCAGCAACTCGGTG
ATGTACTTCAGTTCTGTCGTGCCAGTCCTTCAGAAAGTGAACTCTACTACTACCAAGCCAGTGCTGCGAA
CTCCCTCACCTGTGCACCCTACCGGGACATCTCAGCCCCAGAGACCAGAAGATTGTCGGCCCCGTGGCTC
AGTGAAGGGGACCGGATTGGACTTCGCCTGTGATATTTACATCTGGGCACCCTTGGCCGGAATCTGCGTG
GCCCTTCTGCTGTCCTTGATCATCACTCTCATCTGCTACCACAGCCGCGGATCCATGAGTAAAGGAGAAG
AACTTTTCACTGGAGTTGTCCCAATTCTTGTTGAATTAGATGGTGATGTTAATGGGCACAAATTTTCTGT
CAGTGGAGAGGGTGAAGGTGATGCAACATACGGAAAACTTACCCTTAAATTTATTTGCACTACTGGAAAA
CTACCTGTTCCATGGCCAACACTTGTCACTACTTTAACTTATGGTGTTCAATGCTTTTCAAGATACCCAG
ATCATATGAAACAGCATGACTTTTTCAAGAGTGCCATGCCCGAAGGTTATGTCCAGGAAAGAACTATATT
TTTCAAAGATGACGGGAACTACAAGACACGTGCTGAAGTCAAGTTTGAAGGTGATACCCTTGTTAATAGA
ATCGAGTTAAAAGGTATTGATTTTAAAGAAGATGGAAACATTCTTGGACACAAATTGGAATACAACTATA
ACTCACACAATGTATACATCATGGCAGACAAACAAAAGAATGGAATCAAAGTTAACTTCAAAATTAGACA
CAACATTGAAGATGGAAGCGTTCAACTAGCAGACCATTATCAACAAAATACTCCAATTGGCGATGGCCCT
GTCCTTTTACCAGACAACCATTACCTGTCCACACAATCTGCCCTTTCGAAAGATCCCAACGAAAAGAGAG
ACCACATGGTCCTTCTTGAGTTTGTAACAGCTGCTGGGATTACACATGGCATGGATGAACTATACAAATA
ATCTAGAGGATCTTTGTGAAGGAACCTTACTTCTGTGGTGTGACATAATTGGACAAACTACCTACAGAGA
TTTAAAGCTCTAAGGTAAATATAAAATTTTTAAGTGTATAATGTGTTAAACTACTGATTCTAATTGTTTG
TGTATTTTAGATTCCAACCTATGGAACTGATGAATGGGAGCAGTGGTGGAATGCCTTTAATGAGGAAAAC
CTGTTTTGCTCAGAAGAAATGCCATCTAGTGATGATGAGGCTACTGCTGACTCTCAACATTCTACTCCTC
CAAAAAAGAAGAGAAAGGTAGAAGACCCCAAGGACTTTCCTTCAGAATTGCTAAGTTTTTTGAGTCATGC
TGTGTTTAGTAATAGAACTCTTGCTTGCTTTGCTATTTACACCACAAAGGAAAAAGCTGCACTGCTATAC
AAGAAAATTATGGAAAAATATTTGATGTATAGTGCCTTGACTAGAGATCATAATCAGCCATACCACATTT
GTAGAGGTTTTACTTGCTTTAAAAAACCTCCCACACCTCCCCCTGAACCTGAAACATAAAATGAATGCAA
TTGTTGTTGTTAACTTGTTTATTGCAGCTTATAATGGTTACAAATAAAGCAATAGCATCACAAATTTCAC
AAATAAAGCATTTTTTTCACTGCATTCTAGTTGTGGTTTGTCCAAACTCATCAATGTATCTTATCATGTC
TGGATCGATCTGGCCGGCCGTTTAAACGAATTCTTGAAGACGAAAGGGCCTCGTGATACGCCTATTTTTA
TAGGTTAATGTCATGATAATAATGGTTTCTTA
