>Addgene plasmid #26219 | pJFRC6-15XUAS-IVS-mCD8::GFP | addgene partial sequence | sequence record 32330 | 26219 with HS_promoter_R (CAGCTGCGCTTGTTTATTTG)
TGCTTGTTTGATTGAATTGTCGCTCCGTAGACGAAGCGCCTCTATTTATACTCCGGCGCTCGACGTCGCT
AGAGTCTCCGCTCGGAGGACAGTACTCCGCTCGGAGGACAGTACTCCGCTCGGAGGACAGTACTCCGCTC
GGAGGACAGTACTCCGCTCGGAGGACAGTACTCCGACCTGCAGGCATGCACTAGCGCTAGAGTCTCCGCT
CGGAGGACAGTACTCCGCTCGGAGGACAGTACTCCGCTCGGAGGACAGTACTCCGCTCGGAGGACAGTAC
TCCGCTCGGAGGACAGTACTCCGACCTGCAGGCATGCCCTAGGGCTAGAGTCTCCGCTCGGAGGACAGTA
CTCCGCTCGGAGGACAGTACTCCGCTCGGAGGACAGTACTCCGCTCGGAGGACAGTACTCCGCTCGGAGG
ACAGTACTCCGACCTGCAGGCATGCAAGCTTGCGGCCCTGGCCACGGGTGCGCATGATCGTGCTCCTGTC
GTTGAGGACCCGGCTAGGCTGGCGGGGTTGCCTTACTGGTTAGCAGAATGAATCACCGATACGCGAGCGA
ACGTGAAGCGACTGCTGCTGCAAAACGTCTGCGACCTGAGCAACAACATGAATGGTCTTCGGTTTCCGTG
TTTCGTAAAGTCTGGAAACGCGGAAGTCAGCGCCCTGCACCATTATGTTCCGGAGGCGCGCCCTAGTTCC
AGTGAAATCCAAGCATTTTCTAAATTAAATGTATTCTTATTATTATAGTTGTTATTTTTGATATATATAA
ACAACACTATTATGCCCACCATTTTTTTGAGATGCATCTACACAAGGAACAAACACTGGATGTCACTTTC
AGTTCAAATTGTAACGCTAATCACTCCGAACAGGTCACAAAAAATTACCTTAAAAAGTCATAATATTAAA
TTAGAATAAATATAGCTGTG
