>Addgene plasmid #26219 | pJFRC6-15XUAS-IVS-mCD8::GFP | addgene partial sequence | sequence record 32331 | 26219 with GFP-R
ATCCGCGGCTGTGGTAGCAGATGAGAGTGATGATCAAGGACAGCAGAAGGGCCACGCAGATTCCGGCCAA
GGGTGCCCAGATGTAAATATCACAGGCGAAGTCCAATCCGGTCCCCTTCACTGAGCCACGGGGCCGACAA
TCTTCTGGTCTCTGGGGCTGAGATGTCCCGGTAGGGTGCACAGGTGAGGGAGTTCGCAGCACTGGCTTGG
TAGTAGTAGAGTTCACTTTCTGAAGGACTGGCACGACAGAACTGAAGTACATCACCGAGTTGCTGATGAC
TGAGCAGAAATAGTAGCCTTCGTTTTCCTTGCTGAACTTGTTCAGGGTGAGAACGTACTTATTATTCGTG
TCCCTCATGGCAGAAAACAGTTTCGACGAATTCAGCTTCTCGTCCCACGTTATCTTGTTGTGGGATGAAG
CCATATAGACAACGAAGGTGGGCTGGGGGAGTTTGGAGCTGGAGTTCTGGAAGAGCCAAGAGCATCCTTG
CGAAACGGACCCCAACACTTCACATACCAGGTCCACCTTCTGACCAAGTTCGGCGTCCATTTTCTTTGGA
AAGATTCGGAGTTCGGGTGCCTGTGGCTTAGCTTCTCCACTCCCCAGGATAATCGACTCACCCAGCAGCA
GCAGGTTCAGCGACAGAAAGCGGGTCAACGGTGAGGCCATTTTGCTCGAGCCGCGGCCGCCTGAAGTAAA
GGATAAGAATTAGGGTTAGTCGTTTCGGTGTGCCTAGGCATCAGTGGTTGAACCTACCTTTTAGATCTAT
TCAGAGTTCTCTTCTTGTATTCAATAATTACT
